>Addgene plasmid #139090 | pCC_05 - hU6-BsmBI-sgRNA(E+F)-barcode-EFS-dCas9-NLS-VPR-2A-Puro-WPRE | addgene full sequence | sequence record 273886 | Addgene NGS Result
GTCGACGGATCGGGAGATCTCCCGATCCCCTATGGTGCACTCTCAGTACAATCTGCTCTGATGCCGCATA
GTTAAGCCAGTATCTGCTCCCTGCTTGTGTGTTGGAGGTCGCTGAGTAGTGCGCGAGCAAAATTTAAGCT
ACAACAAGGCAAGGCTTGACCGACAATTGCATGAAGAATCTGCTTAGGGTTAGGCGTTTTGCGCTGCTTC
GCGATGTACGGGCCAGATATACGCGTTGACATTGATTATTGACTAGTTATTAATAGTAATCAATTACGGG
GTCATTAGTTCATAGCCCATATATGGAGTTCCGCGTTACATAACTTACGGTAAATGGCCCGCCTGGCTGA
CCGCCCAACGACCCCCGCCCATTGACGTCAATAATGACGTATGTTCCCATAGTAACGCCAATAGGGACTT
TCCATTGACGTCAATGGGTGGAGTATTTACGGTAAACTGCCCACTTGGCAGTACATCAAGTGTATCATAT
GCCAAGTACGCCCCCTATTGACGTCAATGACGGTAAATGGCCCGCCTGGCATTATGCCCAGTACATGACC
TTATGGGACTTTCCTACTTGGCAGTACATCTACGTATTAGTCATCGCTATTACCATGGTGATGCGGTTTT
GGCAGTACATCAATGGGCGTGGATAGCGGTTTGACTCACGGGGATTTCCAAGTCTCCACCCCATTGACGT
CAATGGGAGTTTGTTTTGGCACCAAAATCAACGGGACTTTCCAAAATGTCGTAACAACTCCGCCCCATTG
ACGCAAATGGGCGGTAGGCGTGTACGGTGGGAGGTCTATATAAGCAGCGCGTTTTGCCTGTACTGGGTCT
CTCTGGTTAGACCAGATCTGAGCCTGGGAGCTCTCTGGCTAACTAGGGAACCCACTGCTTAAGCCTCAAT
AAAGCTTGCCTTGAGTGCTTCAAGTAGTGTGTGCCCGTCTGTTGTGTGACTCTGGTAACTAGAGATCCCT
CAGACCCTTTTAGTCAGTGTGGAAAATCTCTAGCAGTGGCGCCCGAACAGGGACTTGAAAGCGAAAGGGA
AACCAGAGGAGCTCTCTCGACGCAGGACTCGGCTTGCTGAAGCGCGCACGGCAAGAGGCGAGGGGCGGCG
ACTGGTGAGTACGCCAAAAATTTTGACTAGCGGAGGCTAGAAGGAGAGAGATGGGTGCGAGAGCGTCAGT
ATTAAGCGGGGGAGAATTAGATCGCGATGGGAAAAAATTCGGTTAAGGCCAGGGGGAAAGAAAAAATATA
AATTAAAACATATAGTATGGGCAAGCAGGGAGCTAGAACGATTCGCAGTTAATCCTGGCCTGTTAGAAAC
ATCAGAAGGCTGTAGACAAATACTGGGACAGCTACAACCATCCCTTCAGACAGGATCAGAAGAACTTAGA
TCATTATATAATACAGTAGCAACCCTCTATTGTGTGCATCAAAGGATAGAGATAAAAGACACCAAGGAAG
CTTTAGACAAGATAGAGGAAGAGCAAAACAAAAGTAAGACCACCGCACAGCAAGCGGCCGCTGATCTTCA
GACCTGGAGGAGGAGATATGAGGGACAATTGGAGAAGTGAATTATATAAATATAAAGTAGTAAAAATTGA
ACCATTAGGAGTAGCACCCACCAAGGCAAAGAGAAGAGTGGTGCAGAGAGAAAAAAGAGCAGTGGGAATA
GGAGCTTTGTTCCTTGGGTTCTTGGGAGCAGCAGGAAGCACTATGGGCGCAGCGTCAATGACGCTGACGG
TACAGGCCAGACAATTATTGTCTGGTATAGTGCAGCAGCAGAACAATTTGCTGAGGGCTATTGAGGCGCA
ACAGCATCTGTTGCAACTCACAGTCTGGGGCATCAAGCAGCTCCAGGCAAGAATCCTGGCTGTGGAAAGA
TACCTAAAGGATCAACAGCTCCTGGGGATTTGGGGTTGCTCTGGAAAACTCATTTGCACCACTGCTGTGC
CTTGGAATGCTAGTTGGAGTAATAAATCTCTGGAACAGATTTGGAATCACACGACCTGGATGGAGTGGGA
CAGAGAAATTAACAATTACACAAGCTTAATACACTCCTTAATTGAAGAATCGCAAAACCAGCAAGAAAAG
AATGAACAAGAATTATTGGAATTAGATAAATGGGCAAGTTTGTGGAATTGGTTTAACATAACAAATTGGC
TGTGGTATATAAAATTATTCATAATGATAGTAGGAGGCTTGGTAGGTTTAAGAATAGTTTTTGCTGTACT
TTCTATAGTGAATAGAGTTAGGCAGGGATATTCACCATTATCGTTTCAGACCCACCTCCCAACCCCGAGG
GGACCCGACAGGCCCGAAGGAATAGAAGAAGAAGGTGGAGAGAGAGACAGAGACAGATCCATTCGATTAG
TGAACGGATCGGCACTGCGTGCGCCAATTCTGCAGACAAATGGCAGTATTCATCCACAATTTTAAAAGAA
AAGGGGGGATTGGGGGGTACAGTGCAGGGGAAAGAATAGTAGACATAATAGCAACAGACATACAAACTAA
AGAATTACAAAAACAAATTACAAAAATTCAAAATTTTCGGGTTTATTACAGGGACAGCAGAGATCCAGTT
TGGTTAATTAAGGTACCGAGGGCCTATTTCCCATGATTCCTTCATATTTGCATATACGATACAAGGCTGT
TAGAGAGATAATTAGAATTAATTTGACTGTAAACACAAAGATATTAGTACAAAATACGTGACGTAGAAAG
TAATAATTTCTTGGGTAGTTTGCAGTTTTAAAATTATGTTTTAAAATGGACTATCATATGCTTACCGTAA
CTTGAAAGTATTTCGATTTCTTGGCTTTATATATCTTGTGGAAAGGACGAAACACCGGAGACGGACGTCT
CTGTTTAAGAGCTATGCTGGAAACAGCATAGCAAGTTTAAATAAGGCTAGTCCGTTATCAACTTGAAAAA
GTGGCACCGAGTCGGTGCTTTTTTTGAATTCGGGTCGGCTAGCTAGGTCTTGAAAGGAGTGGGAATTGGC
TCCGGTGCCCGTCAGTGGGCAGAGCGCACATCGCCCACAGTCCCCGAGAAGTTGGGGGGAGGGGTCGGCA
ATTGATCCGGTGCCTAGAGAAGGTGGCGCGGGGTAAACTGGGAAAGTGATGTCGTGTACTGGCTCCGCCT
TTTTCCCGAGGGTGGGGGAGAACCGTATATAAGTGCAGTAGTCGCCGTGAACGTTCTTTTTCGCAACGGG
TTTGCCGCCAGAACACAGGACCGGTTCTAGAGCGCTGCCACCATGGACAAGAAGTACAGCATCGGCCTGG
CCATCGGCACCAACTCTGTGGGCTGGGCCGTGATCACCGACGAGTACAAGGTGCCCAGCAAGAAATTCAA
GGTGCTGGGCAACACCGACCGGCACAGCATCAAGAAGAACCTGATCGGCGCCCTGCTGTTCGACAGCGGA
GAAACAGCCGAGGCCACCCGGCTGAAGAGAACCGCCAGAAGAAGATACACCAGACGGAAGAACCGGATCT
GCTATCTGCAAGAGATCTTCAGCAACGAGATGGCCAAGGTGGACGACAGCTTCTTCCACAGACTGGAAGA
GTCCTTCCTGGTGGAAGAGGATAAGAAGCACGAGCGGCACCCCATCTTCGGCAACATCGTGGACGAGGTG
GCCTACCACGAGAAGTACCCCACCATCTACCACCTGAGAAAGAAACTGGTGGACAGCACCGACAAGGCCG
ACCTGCGGCTGATCTATCTGGCCCTGGCCCACATGATCAAGTTCCGGGGCCACTTCCTGATCGAGGGCGA
CCTGAACCCCGACAACAGCGACGTGGACAAGCTGTTCATCCAGCTGGTGCAGACCTACAACCAGCTGTTC
GAGGAAAACCCCATCAACGCCAGCGGCGTGGACGCCAAGGCCATCCTGTCTGCCAGACTGAGCAAGAGCA
GACGGCTGGAAAATCTGATCGCCCAGCTGCCCGGCGAGAAGAAGAATGGCCTGTTCGGCAACCTGATTGC
CCTGAGCCTGGGCCTGACCCCCAACTTCAAGAGCAACTTCGACCTGGCCGAGGATGCCAAACTGCAGCTG
AGCAAGGACACCTACGACGACGACCTGGACAACCTGCTGGCCCAGATCGGCGACCAGTACGCCGACCTGT
TTCTGGCCGCCAAGAACCTGTCCGACGCCATCCTGCTGAGCGACATCCTGAGAGTGAACACCGAGATCAC
CAAGGCCCCCCTGAGCGCCTCTATGATCAAGAGATACGACGAGCACCACCAGGACCTGACCCTGCTGAAA
GCTCTCGTGCGGCAGCAGCTGCCTGAGAAGTACAAAGAGATTTTCTTCGACCAGAGCAAGAACGGCTACG
CCGGCTACATCGATGGCGGAGCCAGCCAGGAAGAGTTCTACAAGTTCATCAAGCCCATCCTGGAAAAGAT
GGACGGCACCGAGGAACTGCTCGTGAAGCTGAACAGAGAGGACCTGCTGCGGAAGCAGCGGACCTTCGAC
AACGGCAGCATCCCCCACCAGATCCACCTGGGAGAGCTGCACGCCATTCTGCGGCGGCAGGAAGATTTTT
ACCCATTCCTGAAGGACAACCGGGAAAAGATCGAGAAGATCCTGACCTTCCGCATCCCCTACTACGTGGG
CCCTCTGGCCAGGGGAAACAGCAGATTCGCCTGGATGACCAGAAAGAGCGAGGAAACCATCACCCCCTGG
AACTTCGAGGAAGTGGTGGACAAGGGCGCCAGCGCCCAGAGCTTCATCGAGCGGATGACCAACTTCGATA
AGAACCTGCCCAACGAGAAGGTGCTGCCCAAGCACAGCCTGCTGTACGAGTACTTCACCGTGTACAACGA
GCTGACCAAAGTGAAATACGTGACCGAGGGAATGAGAAAGCCCGCCTTCCTGAGCGGCGAGCAGAAAAAA
GCCATCGTGGACCTGCTGTTCAAGACCAACCGGAAAGTGACCGTGAAGCAGCTGAAAGAGGACTACTTCA
AGAAAATCGAGTGCTTCGACTCCGTGGAAATCTCCGGCGTGGAAGATCGGTTCAACGCCTCCCTGGGCAC
ATACCACGATCTGCTGAAAATTATCAAGGACAAGGACTTCCTGGACAATGAGGAAAACGAGGACATTCTG
GAAGATATCGTGCTGACCCTGACACTGTTTGAGGACAGAGAGATGATCGAGGAACGGCTGAAAACCTATG
CCCACCTGTTCGACGACAAAGTGATGAAGCAGCTGAAGCGGCGGAGATACACCGGCTGGGGCAGGCTGAG
CCGGAAGCTGATCAACGGCATCCGGGACAAGCAGTCCGGCAAGACAATCCTGGATTTCCTGAAGTCCGAC
GGCTTCGCCAACAGAAACTTCATGCAGCTGATCCACGACGACAGCCTGACCTTTAAAGAGGACATCCAGA
AAGCCCAGGTGTCCGGCCAGGGCGATAGCCTGCACGAGCACATTGCCAATCTGGCCGGCAGCCCCGCCAT
TAAGAAGGGCATCCTGCAGACAGTGAAGGTGGTGGACGAGCTCGTGAAAGTGATGGGCCGGCACAAGCCC
GAGAACATCGTGATCGAAATGGCCAGAGAGAACCAGACCACCCAGAAGGGACAGAAGAACAGCCGCGAGA
GAATGAAGCGGATCGAAGAGGGCATCAAAGAGCTGGGCAGCCAGATCCTGAAAGAACACCCCGTGGAAAA
CACCCAGCTGCAGAACGAGAAGCTGTACCTGTACTACCTGCAGAATGGGCGGGATATGTACGTGGACCAG
GAACTGGACATCAACCGGCTGTCCGACTACGATGTGGACGCTATCGTGCCTCAGAGCTTTCTGAAGGACG
ACTCCATCGATAACAAAGTGCTGACTCGGAGCGACAAGAACCGGGGCAAGAGCGACAACGTGCCCTCCGA
AGAGGTCGTGAAGAAGATGAAGAACTACTGGCGCCAGCTGCTGAATGCCAAGCTGATTACCCAGAGGAAG
TTCGACAATCTGACCAAGGCCGAGAGAGGCGGCCTGAGCGAACTGGATAAGGCCGGCTTCATCAAGAGAC
AGCTGGTGGAAACCCGGCAGATCACAAAGCACGTGGCACAGATCCTGGACTCCCGGATGAACACTAAGTA
CGACGAGAACGACAAACTGATCCGGGAAGTGAAAGTGATCACCCTGAAGTCCAAGCTGGTGTCCGATTTC
CGGAAGGATTTCCAGTTTTACAAAGTGCGCGAGATCAACAACTACCACCACGCCCACGACGCCTACCTGA
ACGCCGTCGTGGGAACCGCCCTGATCAAAAAGTACCCTAAGCTGGAAAGCGAGTTCGTGTACGGCGACTA
CAAGGTGTACGACGTGCGGAAGATGATCGCCAAGAGCGAGCAGGAAATCGGCAAGGCTACCGCCAAGTAC
TTCTTCTACAGCAACATCATGAACTTTTTCAAGACCGAGATTACCCTGGCCAACGGCGAGATCCGGAAGC
GGCCTCTGATCGAGACAAACGGCGAAACAGGCGAGATCGTGTGGGATAAGGGCCGGGACTTTGCCACCGT
GCGGAAAGTGCTGTCTATGCCCCAAGTGAATATCGTGAAAAAGACCGAGGTGCAGACAGGCGGCTTCAGC
AAAGAGTCTATCCTGCCCAAGAGGAACAGCGACAAGCTGATCGCCAGAAAGAAGGACTGGGACCCTAAGA
AGTACGGCGGCTTCGACAGCCCCACCGTGGCCTATTCTGTGCTGGTGGTGGCCAAAGTGGAAAAGGGCAA
GTCCAAGAAACTGAAGAGTGTGAAAGAGCTGCTGGGGATCACCATCATGGAAAGAAGCAGCTTCGAGAAG
AATCCCATCGACTTTCTGGAAGCCAAGGGCTACAAAGAAGTGAAAAAGGACCTGATCATCAAGCTGCCTA
AGTACTCCCTGTTCGAGCTGGAAAACGGCCGGAAGAGAATGCTGGCCTCTGCCGGCGAACTGCAGAAGGG
AAACGAACTGGCCCTGCCCTCCAAATATGTGAACTTCCTGTACCTGGCCAGCCACTATGAGAAGCTGAAG
GGCTCCCCCGAGGATAATGAGCAGAAACAGCTGTTTGTGGAACAGCACAAACACTACCTGGACGAGATCA
TCGAGCAGATCAGCGAGTTCTCCAAGAGAGTGATCCTGGCCGACGCTAATCTGGACAAGGTGCTGAGCGC
CTACAACAAGCACAGAGACAAGCCTATCAGAGAGCAGGCCGAGAATATCATCCACCTGTTTACCCTGACC
AATCTGGGAGCCCCTGCCGCCTTCAAGTACTTTGACACCACCATCGACCGGAAGAGGTACACCAGCACCA
AAGAGGTGCTGGACGCCACCCTGATCCACCAGAGCATCACCGGCCTGTACGAGACACGGATCGACCTGTC
TCAGCTGGGAGGCGACAGCAGGGCTGACCCCAAGAAGAAGAGGAAGGTGTCGCCAGGGATCCGTCGACTT
GACGCGTTGATATCAACAAGTTTGTACAAAAAAGCAGGCTACAAAGAGGCCAGCGGTTCCGGACGGGCTG
ACGCATTGGACGATTTTGATCTGGATATGCTGGGAAGTGACGCCCTCGATGATTTTGACCTTGACATGCT
TGGTTCGGATGCCCTTGATGACTTTGACCTCGACATGCTCGGCAGTGACGCCCTTGATGATTTCGACCTG
GACATGCTGATTAACTCTAGAAGTTCCGGATCTCCGAAAAAGAAACGCAAAGTTGGTAGCCAGTACCTGC
CCGACACCGACGACCGGCACCGGATCGAGGAAAAGCGGAAGCGGACCTACGAGACATTCAAGAGCATCAT
GAAGAAGTCCCCCTTCAGCGGCCCCACCGACCCTAGACCTCCACCTAGAAGAATCGCCGTGCCCAGCAGA
TCCAGCGCCAGCGTGCCAAAACCTGCCCCCCAGCCTTACCCCTTCACCAGCAGCCTGAGCACCATCAACT
ACGACGAGTTCCCTACCATGGTGTTCCCCAGCGGCCAGATCTCTCAGGCCTCTGCTCTGGCTCCAGCCCC
TCCTCAGGTGCTGCCTCAGGCTCCTGCTCCTGCACCAGCTCCAGCCATGGTGTCTGCACTGGCTCAGGCA
CCAGCACCCGTGCCTGTGCTGGCTCCTGGACCTCCACAGGCTGTGGCTCCACCAGCCCCTAAACCTACAC
AGGCCGGCGAGGGCACACTGTCTGAAGCTCTGCTGCAGCTGCAGTTCGACGACGAGGATCTGGGAGCCCT
GCTGGGAAACAGCACCGATCCTGCCGTGTTCACCGACCTGGCCAGCGTGGACAACAGCGAGTTCCAGCAG
CTGCTGAACCAGGGCATCCCTGTGGCCCCTCACACCACCGAGCCCATGCTGATGGAATACCCCGAGGCCA
TCACCCGGCTCGTGACAGGCGCTCAGAGGCCTCCTGATCCAGCTCCTGCCCCTCTGGGAGCACCAGGCCT
GCCTAATGGACTGCTGTCTGGCGACGAGGACTTCAGCTCTATCGCCGATATGGATTTCTCAGCCTTGCTG
GGCTCTGGCAGCGGCAGCCGGGATTCCAGGGAAGGGATGTTTTTGCCGAAGCCTGAGGCCGGCTCCGCTA
TTAGTGACGTGTTTGAGGGCCGCGAGGTGTGCCAGCCAAAACGAATCCGGCCATTTCATCCTCCAGGAAG
TCCATGGGCCAACCGCCCACTCCCCGCCAGCCTCGCACCAACACCAACCGGTCCAGTACATGAGCCAGTC
GGGTCACTGACCCCGGCACCAGTCCCTCAGCCACTGGATCCAGCGCCCGCAGTGACTCCCGAGGCCAGTC
ACCTGTTGGAGGATCCCGATGAAGAAACGAGCCAGGCTGTCAAAGCCCTTCGGGAGATGGCCGATACTGT
GATTCCCCAGAAGGAAGAGGCTGCAATCTGTGGCCAAATGGACCTTTCCCATCCGCCCCCAAGGGGCCAT
CTGGATGAGCTGACAACCACACTTGAGTCCATGACCGAGGATCTGAACCTGGACTCACCCCTGACCCCGG
AATTGAACGAGATTCTGGATACCTTCCTGAACGACGAGTGCCTCTTGCATGCCATGCATATCAGCACAGG
ACTGTCCATCTTCGACACATCTCTCTTTGAATTCGGATCCGGCGCAACAAACTTCTCTCTGCTGAAACAA
GCCGGAGATGTCGAAGAGAATCCTGGACCGACCGAGTACAAGCCCACGGTGCGCCTCGCCACCCGCGACG
ACGTCCCCAGGGCCGTACGCACCCTCGCCGCCGCGTTCGCCGACTACCCCGCCACGCGCCACACCGTCGA
TCCGGACCGCCACATCGAGCGGGTCACCGAGCTGCAAGAACTCTTCCTCACGCGCGTCGGGCTCGACATC
GGCAAGGTGTGGGTCGCGGACGACGGCGCCGCGGTGGCGGTCTGGACCACGCCGGAGAGCGTCGAAGCGG
GGGCGGTGTTCGCCGAGATCGGCCCGCGCATGGCCGAGTTGAGCGGTTCCCGGCTGGCCGCGCAGCAACA
GATGGAAGGCCTCCTGGCGCCGCACCGGCCCAAGGAGCCCGCGTGGTTCCTGGCCACCGTCGGAGTCTCG
CCCGACCACCAGGGCAAGGGTCTGGGCAGCGCCGTCGTGCTCCCCGGAGTGGAGGCGGCCGAGCGCGCCG
GGGTGCCCGCCTTCCTGGAGACCTCCGCGCCCCGCAACCTCCCCTTCTACGAGCGGCTCGGCTTCACCGT
CACCGCCGACGTCGAGGTGCCCGAAGGACCGCGCACCTGGTGCATGACCCGCAAGCCCGGTGCCTGAACG
CGTTAAGTCGACAATCAACCTCTGGATTACAAAATTTGTGAAAGATTGACTGGTATTCTTAACTATGTTG
CTCCTTTTACGCTATGTGGATACGCTGCTTTAATGCCTTTGTATCATGCTATTGCTTCCCGTATGGCTTT
CATTTTCTCCTCCTTGTATAAATCCTGGTTGCTGTCTCTTTATGAGGAGTTGTGGCCCGTTGTCAGGCAA
CGTGGCGTGGTGTGCACTGTGTTTGCTGACGCAACCCCCACTGGTTGGGGCATTGCCACCACCTGTCAGC
TCCTTTCCGGGACTTTCGCTTTCCCCCTCCCTATTGCCACGGCGGAACTCATCGCCGCCTGCCTTGCCCG
CTGCTGGACAGGGGCTCGGCTGTTGGGCACTGACAATTCCGTGGTGTTGTCGGGGAAATCATCGTCCTTT
CCTTGGCTGCTCGCCTGTGTTGCCACCTGGATTCTGCGCGGGACGTCCTTCTGCTACGTCCCTTCGGCCC
TCAATCCAGCGGACCTTCCTTCCCGCGGCCTGCTGCCGGCTCTGCGGCCTCTTCCGCGTCTTCGCCTTCG
CCCTCAGACGAGTCGGATCTCCCTTTGGGCCGCCTCCCCGCGTCGACTTTAAGACCAATGACTTACAAGG
CAGCTGTAGATCTTAGCCACTTTTTAAAAGAAAAGGGGGGACTGGAAGGGCTAATTCACTCCCAACGAAG
ACAAGATCTGCTTTTTGCTTGTACTGGGTCTCTCTGGTTAGACCAGATCTGAGCCTGGGAGCTCTCTGGC
TAACTAGGGAACCCACTGCTTAAGCCTCAATAAAGCTTGCCTTGAGTGCTTCAAGTAGTGTGTGCCCGTC
TGTTGTGTGACTCTGGTAACTAGAGATCCCTCAGACCCTTTTAGTCAGTGTGGAAAATCTCTAGCAGGGC
CCGTTTAAACCCGCTGATCAGCCTCGACTGTGCCTTCTAGTTGCCAGCCATCTGTTGTTTGCCCCTCCCC
CGTGCCTTCCTTGACCCTGGAAGGTGCCACTCCCACTGTCCTTTCCTAATAAAATGAGGAAATTGCATCG
CATTGTCTGAGTAGGTGTCATTCTATTCTGGGGGGTGGGGTGGGGCAGGACAGCAAGGGGGAGGATTGGG
AAGACAATAGCAGGCATGCTGGGGATGCGGTGGGCTCTATGGCTTCTGAGGCGGAAAGAACCAGCTGGGG
CTCTAGGGGGTATCCCC
[124 nt withheld, positions 10938-11061]
C
[91 nt withheld, positions 11063-11153]
A
[49 nt withheld, positions 11155-11203]
CCTTTGACGTTGGAGTCCACGTTCTTT
[37 nt withheld, positions 11231-11267]
ACCCTATCTCGGTCTATTCTTTTGATTTATAAGGGATTTTGCCGATTTCGGCCTATTGGTTAAAAAATGA
GCTGATTTAACAAAAATTTAACGCGAATTAATTCTGTGGAATGTGTGTCAGTTAGGGTGTGGAAAGTCCC
CAGGCTCCCCAGCAGGCAGAAGTATGCAAAGCATGCATCTCAATTAGTCAGCAACCAGGTGTGGAAAGTC
CCCAGGCTCCCCAGCAGGCAGAAGTATGCAAAGCATGCATCTCAATTAGTCAGCAACCATAGTCCCGCCC
CTAACTCCGCCCATCCCGCCCCTAACTCCGCCCAGTTCCGCCCATTCTCCGCCCCATGGCTGACTAATTT
TTTTTATTTATGCAGAGGCCGAGGCCGCCTCTGCCTCTGAGCTATTCCAGAAGTAGTGAGGAGGCTTTTT
TGGAGGCCTAGGCTTTTGCAAAAAGCTCCCGGGAGCTTGTATATCCATTTTCGGATCTGATCAGCACGTG
TTGACAATTAATCATCGGCATAGTATATCGGCATAGTATAATACGACAAGGTGAGGAACTAAACCATGGC
CAAGTTGACCAGTGCCGTTCCGGTGCTCACCGCGCGCGACGTCGCCGGAGCGGTCGAGTTCTGGACCGAC
CGGCTCGGGTTCTCCCGGGACTTCGTGGAGGACGACTTCGCCGGTGTGGTCCGGGACGACGTGACCCTGT
TCATCAGCGCGGTCCAGGACCAGGTGGTGCCGGACAACACCCTGGCCTGGGTGTGGGTGCGCGGCCTGGA
CGAGCTGTACGCCGAGTGGTCGGAGGTCGTGTCCACGAACTTCCGGGACGCCTCCGGGCCGGCCATGACC
GAGATCGGCGAGCAGCCGTGGGGGCGGGAGTTCGCCCTGCGCGACCCGGCCGGCAACTGCGTGCACTTCG
TGGCCGAGGAGCAGGACTGACACGTGCTACGAGATTTCGATTCCACCGCCGCCTTCTATGAAAGGTTGGG
CTTCGGAATCGTTTTCCGGGACGCCGGCTGGATGATCCTCCAGCGCGGGGATCTCATGCTGGAGTTCTTC
GCCCACCCCAACTTGTTTATTGCAGCTTATAATGGTTACAAATAAAGCAATAGCATCACAAATTTCACAA
ATAAAGCATTTTTTTCACTGCATTCTAGTTGTGGTTTGTCCAAACTCATCAATGTATCTTATCATGTCTG
TATACCGTCGACCTCTAGCTAGAGCTTGGCGTAATCATGGTCATAGCTGTTTCCTGTGTGAAATTGTTAT
CCGCTCACAATTCCACACAACATACGAGCCGGAAGCATAAAGTGTAAAGCCTGGGGTGCCTAATGAGTGA
GCTAACTCACATTAATTGCGTTGCGCTCACTGCCCGCTTTCCAGTCGGGAAACCTGTCGTGCCAGCTGCA
TTAATGAATCGGCCAACGCGCGGGGAGAGGCGGTTTGCGTATTGGGCGCTCTTCCGCTTCCTCGCTCACT
GACTCGCTGCGCTCGGTCGTTCGGCTGCGGCGAGCGGTATCAGCTCACTCAAAGGCGGTAATACGGTTAT
CCACAGAATCAGGGGATAACGCAGGAAAGAACATGTGAGCAAAAGGCCAGCAAAAGGCCAGGAACCGTAA
AAAGGCCGCGTTGCTGGCGTTTTTCCATAGGCTCCGCCCCCCTGACGAGCATCACAAAAATCGACGCTCA
AGTCAGAGGTGGCGAAACCCGACAGGACTATAAAGATACCAGGCGTTTCCCCCTGGAAGCTCCCTCGTGC
GCTCTCCTGTTCCGACCCTGCCGCTTACCGGATACCTGTCCGCCTTTCTCCCTTCGGGAAGCGTGGCGCT
TTCTCATAGCTCACGCTGTAGGTATCTCAGTTCGGTGTAGGTCGTTCGCTCCAAGCTGGGCTGTGTGCAC
GAACCCCCCGTTCAGCCCGACCGCTGCGCCTTATCCGGTAACTATCGTCTTGAGTCCAACCCGGTAAGAC
ACGACTTATCGCCACTGGCAGCAGCCACTGGTAACAGGATTAGCAGAGCGAGGTATGTAGGCGGTGCTAC
AGAGTTCTTGAAGTGGTGGCCTAACTACGGCTACACTAGAAGAACAGTATTTGGTATCTGCGCTCTGCTG
AAGCCAGTTACCTTCGGAAAAAGAGTTGGTAGCTCTTGATCCGGCAAACAAACCACCGCTGGTAGCGGTG
GTTTTTTTGTTTGCAAGCAGCAGATTACGCGCAGAAAAAAAGGATCTCAAGAAGATCCTTTGATCTTTTC
TACGGGGTCTGACGCTCAGTGGAACGAAAACTCACGTTAAGGGATTTTGGTCATGAGATTATCAAAAAGG
ATCTTCACCTAGATCCTTTTAAATTAAAAATGAAGTTTTAAATCAATCTAAAGTATATATGAGTAAACTT
GGTCTGACAGTTACCAATGCTTAATCAGTGAGGCACCTATCTCAGCGATCTGTCTATTTCGTTCATCCAT
AGTTGCCTGACTCCCCGTCGTGTAGATAACTACGATACGGGAGGGCTTACCATCTGGCCCCAGTGCTGCA
ATGATACCGCGAGACCCACGCTCACCGGCTCCAGATTTATCAGCAATAAACCAGCCAGCCGGAAGGGCCG
AGCGCAGAAGTGGTCCTGCAACTTTATCCGCCTCCATCCAGTCTATTAATTGTTGCCGGGAAGCTAGAGT
AAGTAGTTCGCCAGTTAATAGTTTGCGCAACGTTGTTGCCATTGCTACAGGCATCGTGGTGTCACGCTCG
TCGTTTGGTATGGCTTCATTCAGCTCCGGTTCCCAACGATCAAGGCGAGTTACATGATCCCCCATGTTGT
GCAAAAAAGCGGTTAGCTCCTTCGGTCCTCCGATCGTTGTCAGAAGTAAGTTGGCCGCAGTGTTATCACT
CATGGTTATGGCAGCACTGCATAATTCTCTTACTGTCATGCCATCCGTAAGATGCTTTTCTGTGACTGGT
GAGTACTCAACCAAGTCATTCTGAGAATAGTGTATGCGGCGACCGAGTTGCTCTTGCCCGGCGTCAATAC
GGGATAATACCGCGCCACATAGCAGAACTTTAAAAGTGCTCATCATTGGAAAACGTTCTTCGGGGCGAAA
ACTCTCAAGGATCTTACCGCTGTTGAGATCCAGTTCGATGTAACCCACTCGTGCACCCAACTGATCTTCA
GCATCTTTTACTTTCACCAGCGTTTCTGGGTGAGCAAAAACAGGAAGGCAAAATGCCGCAAAAAAGGGAA
TAAGGGCGACACGGAAATGTTGAATACTCATACTCTTCCTTTTTCAATATTATTGAAGCATTTATCAGGG
TTATTGTCTCATGAGCGGATACATATTTGAATGTATTTAGAAAAATAAACAAATAGGGGTTCCGCGCACA
TTTCCCCGAAAAGTGCCACCTGAC
Features (pLannotate 1.2.2; 36 found; start..end, strand, type, name):
     31..83      -  misc_feature   bom (fragment): basis of mobility region from pBR322
    238..617     +  enhancer       CMV enhancer: human cytomegalovirus immediate early enhancer
    618..817     +  promoter       CMV promoter: human cytomegalovirus (CMV) immediate early promoter
    835..1015    +  LTR            5' LTR (truncated): truncated 5' long terminal repeat (LTR) from HIV-1
   1062..1187    +  misc_feature   HIV-1 Ψ: packaging signal of human immunodeficiency virus type 1
   1171..1534    +  CDS            HIV-1 gag (fragment): gag protein from human immunodeficiency virus 1; gag
   1680..1913    +  misc_feature   RRE: The Rev response element (RRE) of HIV-1 allows for Rev-dependent mRNA export from the nucleus to the cytoplasm.
   2290..2390    +  CDS            Rev (fragment): human immunodeficiency virus 1 (HIV-1) Rev protein; rev; enhances nuclear export of unspliced and incompletely spliced viral mRNAs
   2440..2557    +  misc_feature   cPPT/CTS: central polypurine tract and central termination sequence of HIV-1
   2608..2848    +  promoter       U6 promoter: RNA polymerase III promoter for human U6 snRNA
   2891..2958    +  misc_RNA       tracrRNA (fragment): trans-activating CRISPR RNA for the Streptococcus pyogenes CRISPR/Cas9 system
   2983..3001    +  CDS            small t antigen (fragment): SV40 (simian virus 40) small t antigen
   3027..3238    +  promoter       EF-1α core promoter: core promoter for human elongation factor EF-1α
   3263..7366    +  CDS            Cas9: Cas9 (Csn1) endonuclease from the Streptococcus pyogenes Type II CRISPR/Cas system generates RNA-guided double strand breaks in DNA
   7436..7460    +  protein_bind   attB1: mutant version of attB; recombination site for the Gateway® BP reaction BP Clonase™
   7691..8470    +  CDS            RELA (fragment): TF65_HUMAN - Also known as NFKB3. Experimental evidence at protein level: Swiss-Prot protein existence level 1. NF-kappa-B is a pleiotropic transcription factor present in almost all cell types and is the endpoint of a series of signal transduction events that are initiated by a vast array of stimuli related to many biological processes such as inflammation, immunity, differentiation, cell growth, tumorigenesis and apoptosis. NF-kappa-B is a homo- or heterodimeric complex formed by the Rel-like domain- containing proteins RELA/p65, RELB, NFKB1/p105, NFKB1/p50, REL and NFKB2/p52. The heterodime
   8489..9054    +  CDS            Rta AD (fragment): transcriptional activation domain from the human herpesvirus 4 (Epstein-Barr virus) replication and transcription activator Rta/BRLF1 (Hardwick et al., 1992; Chavez et al., 2015)
   9130..9727    +  CDS            PuroR (fragment): puromycin N-acetyltransferase; pac from Streptomyces; confers resistance to puromycin
   9743..10331   +  misc_feature   WPRE: woodchuck hepatitis virus posttranscriptional regulatory element
  10382..10401   +  misc_feature   cPPT/CTS (fragment): central polypurine tract and central termination sequence of HIV-1
  10403..10636   +  LTR            3' LTR (ΔU3): self-inactivating 3' long terminal repeat (LTR) from HIV-1
  10668..10892   +  polyA_signal   bGH poly(A) signal: bovine growth hormone polyadenylation signal
  10896..10917   +  promoter       SV40 promoter (fragment): SV40 enhancer and early promoter
  10938..11366   +  rep_origin     f1 ori (sequence partly withheld): f1 bacteriophage origin of replication; arrow indicates direction of (+) strand synthesis
  11380..11709   +  promoter       SV40 promoter: SV40 enhancer and early promoter
  11757..11804   +  promoter       EM7 promoter: synthetic bacterial promoter&nbsp
  11823..12197   +  CDS            BleoR: antibiotic-binding protein; Sh ble from Streptoalloteichus hindustanus; confers resistance to bleomycin, phleomycin, and Zeocin™
  12207..12332   +  CDS            ble (fragment): BLE_KLEPN - Experimental evidence at protein level: Swiss-Prot protein existence level 1. Binding protein with a strong affinity to the bleomycin family of antibiotics. Binds to CL990; an antimitotic-antibiotic compound. From Klebsiella pneumoniae.
  12327..12448   +  polyA_signal   SV40 poly(A) signal: SV40 polyadenylation signal
  12519..12541   -  protein_bind   lac operator (fragment): The lac repressor binds to the lac operator to inhibit transcription in E. coli. This inhibition can be relieved by adding lactose or isopropyl-β-D-thiogalactopyranoside (IPTG). lac repressor encoded by lacI
  12545..12575   -  promoter       lac promoter: promoter for the E. coli lac operon
  12590..12611   -  protein_bind   CAP binding site: CAP binding activates transcription in the presence of cAMP. E. coli catabolite activator protein
  12624..12716   -  CDS            lacI (fragment): lac repressor; lacI; The lac repressor binds to the lac operator to inhibit transcription in E. coli. This inhibition can be relieved by adding lactose or isopropyl-β-D-thiogalactopyranoside (IPTG).
  12899..13487   -  rep_origin     ori: high-copy-number ColE1/pMB1/pBR322/pUC origin of replication
  13658..14518   -  CDS            AmpR: β-lactamase; bla; confers resistance to ampicillin, carbenicillin, and related antibiotics
  14519..14623   -  promoter       AmpR promoter: bla
