[The description below was written by a language model from this plasmid's Addgene catalogue record and pLannotate feature annotations shown in this document.]
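Description:
pCC_05 is a third-generation-style, self-inactivating lentiviral CRISPR activation vector built on the lentiCRISPRv2 backbone, delivering both a guide RNA cassette and a dCas9-based transcriptional activator to mammalian cells from a single 14.7 kb plasmid. In bacteria it is maintained by a high-copy ColE1/pUC-type origin with ampicillin resistance. The backbone also carries an f1 origin and an SV40/EM7-driven bleomycin/Zeocin resistance cassette outside the viral region. A CMV enhancer/promoter fused to a truncated HIV-1 5' LTR drives genomic RNA production in packaging cells. The Ψ packaging signal, RRE, cPPT/CTS and a ΔU3 3' LTR supply the remaining cis-acting elements for packaging, nuclear export and integration.

Between the LTRs, a human U6 Pol III promoter precedes a BsmBI cloning site for inserting guide spacers, followed by the modified "E+F" sgRNA scaffold, which the annotation picks up as a tracrRNA fragment. According to the record, a barcode lies downstream of the sgRNA cassette; it is not separately annotated in the feature table. An EF-1α core (EFS) promoter then drives human codon-optimized Streptococcus pyogenes Cas9 made catalytically inactive by D10A and H840A (the catalogue species field reads "Staphylococcus pyogenes", apparently an error). This dCas9 is joined through an NLS to the VPR activator. The p65/RELA and Epstein-Barr virus Rta activation domains of VPR are annotated, while its VP64 portion is not called out in the table. A 2A peptide links puromycin N-acetyltransferase for selection of transduced cells, and a WPRE enhances transcript expression.

The construct is intended for guide-directed gene activation and, in the context of the associated study, for pooled high-throughput screening of transcriptional modulation.
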