Addgene plasmid #139090: pCC_05 - hU6-BsmBI-sgRNA(E+F)-barcode-EFS-dCas9-NLS-VPR-2A-Puro-WPRE
Purpose: Expresses human codon-optimized inactive SpCas9 fused to a transcriptional activator VPR in mammalian cells. For cloning of sgRNAs using BsmBI. Contains a barcode downstream of sgRNA cassette.
Depositing lab: Neville Sanjana. Depositing organization: New York Genome Center. Publication: High-Throughput Screens of PAM-Flexible Cas9 Variants for Gene Knockout and Transcriptional Modulation. Legut M, Daniloski Z, Xue X, McKenzie D, Guo X, Wessels HH, Sanjana NE. Cell Rep. 2020 Mar 3;30(9):2859-2868.e5. doi: 10.1016/j.celrep.2020.02.010. PubMed 32130891.
Backbone
  Vector backbone: lentiCRISPRv2
  Vector type: Mammalian Expression, Lentiviral, CRISPR
  Selectable markers: Puromycin
Growth in bacteria
  Bacterial resistance: Ampicillin, 100 μg/mL
  Growth temperature: 37°C
  Growth strain: NEB Stable
  Copy number: High Copy
Gene/Insert
  Gene/Insert name: dSpCas9-VPR
  Species: Staphylococcus pyogenes
  Mutation: D10A, H840A
  Cloning method: Gibson Cloning
Terms and licenses: Academic/Nonprofit Terms; Industry Terms: Not Available to Industry
How to cite: pCC_05 - hU6-BsmBI-sgRNA(E+F)-barcode-EFS-dCas9-NLS-VPR-2A-Puro-WPRE was a gift from Neville Sanjana (Addgene plasmid # 139090 ; http://n2t.net/addgene:139090 ; RRID:Addgene_139090)
